>Addgene plasmid #220553 | LT3GEPIR-NEK8shRNA2 | addgene full sequence | sequence record 437955 | Addgene NGS Result
AACGACCGAGCGCAGCGAGTCAGTGAGCGAGGAAGCGGAAGAGCGCCCAATACGCAAACCGCCTCTCCCC
GCGCGTTGGCCGATTCATTAATGCAGCTGGCACGACAGGTTTCCCGACTGGAAAGCGGGCAGTGAGCGCA
ACGCAATTAATGTGAGTTAGCTCACTCATTAGGCACCCCAGGCTTTACACTTTATGCTTCCGGCTCGTAT
GTTGTGTGGAATTGTGAGCGGATAACAATTTCACACAGGAAACAGCTATGACCATGATTACGCCAAGCGC
GCAATTAACCCTCACTAAAGGGAACAAAAGCTGGAGCTGCAAGCTTAATGTAGTCTTATGCAATACTCTT
GTAGTCTTGCAACATGGTAACGATGAGTTAGCAACATGCCTTACAAGGAGAGAAAAAGCACCGTGCATGC
CGATTGGTGGAAGTAAGGTGGTACGATCGTGCCTTATTAGGAAGGCAACAGACGGGTCTGACATGGATTG
GACGAACCACTGAATTGCCGCATTGCAGAGATATTGTATTTAAGTGCCTAGCTCGATACATAAACGGGTC
TCTCTGGTTAGACCAGATCTGAGCCTGGGAGCTCTCTGGCTAACTAGGGAACCCACTGCTTAAGCCTCAA
TAAAGCTTGCCTTGAGTGCTTCAAGTAGTGTGTGCCCGTCTGTTGTGTGACTCTGGTAACTAGAGATCCC
TCAGACCCTTTTAGTCAGTGTGGAAAATCTCTAGCAGTGGCGCCCGAACAGGGACTTGAAAGCGAAAGGG
AAACCAGAGGAGCTCTCTCGACGCAGGACTCGGCTTGCTGAAGCGCGCACGGCAAGAGGCGAGGGGCGGC
GACTGGTGAGTACGCCAAAAATTTTGACTAGCGGAGGCTAGAAGGAGAGAGATGGGTGCGAGAGCGTCAG
TATTAAGCGGGGGAGAATTAGATCGCGATGGGAAAAAATTCGGTTAAGGCCAGGGGGAAAGAAAAAATAT
AAATTAAAACATATAGTATGGGCAAGCAGGGAGCTAGAACGATTCGCAGTTAATCCTGGCCTGTTAGAAA
CATCAGAAGGCTGTAGACAAATACTGGGACAGCTACAACCATCCCTTCAGACAGGATCAGAAGAACTTAG
ATCATTATATAATACAGTAGCAACCCTCTATTGTGTGCATCAAAGGATAGAGATAAAAGACACCAAGGAA
GCTTTAGACAAGATAGAGGAAGAGCAAAACAAAAGTAAGACCACCGCACAGCAAGCGGCCGCTGATCTTC
AGACCTGGAGGAGGAGATATGAGGGACAATTGGAGAAGTGAATTATATAAATATAAAGTAGTAAAAATTG
AACCATTAGGAGTAGCACCCACCAAGGCAAAGAGAAGAGTGGTGCAGAGAGAAAAAAGAGCAGTGGGAAT
AGGAGCTTTGTTCCTTGGGTTCTTGGGAGCAGCAGGAAGCACTATGGGCGCAGCGTCAATGACGCTGACG
GTACAGGCCAGACAATTATTGTCTGGTATAGTGCAGCAGCAGAACAATTTGCTGAGGGCTATTGAGGCGC
AACAGCATCTGTTGCAACTCACAGTCTGGGGCATCAAGCAGCTCCAGGCAAGAATCCTGGCTGTGGAAAG
ATACCTAAAGGATCAACAGCTCCTGGGGATTTGGGGTTGCTCTGGAAAACTCATTTGCACCACTGCTGTG
CCTTGGAATGCTAGTTGGAGTAATAAATCTCTGGAACAGATTTGGAATCACACGACCTGGATGGAGTGGG
ACAGAGAAATTAACAATTACACAAGCTTAATACACTCCTTAATTGAAGAATCGCAAAACCAGCAAGAAAA
GAATGAACAAGAATTATTGGAATTAGATAAATGGGCAAGTTTGTGGAATTGGTTTAACATAACAAATTGG
CTGTGGTATATAAAATTATTCATAATGATAGTAGGAGGCTTGGTAGGTTTAAGAATAGTTTTTGCTGTAC
TTTCTATAGTGAATAGAGTTAGGCAGGGATATTCACCATTATCGTTTCAGACCCACCTCCCAACCCCGAG
GGGACCCGACAGGCCCGAAGGAATAGAAGAAGAAGGTGGAGAGAGAGACAGAGACAGATCCATTCGATTA
GTGAACGGATCTCGACGGTATCGGTTAACTTTTAAAAGAAAAGGGGGGATTGGGGGGTACAGTGCAGGGG
AAAGAATAGTAGACATAATAGCAACAGACATACAAACTAAAGAATTACAAAAACAAATTACAAAAATTCA
AAATTTTATCGATTCTAGATTCGAGTTTACTCCCTATCAGTGATAGAGAACGTATGAAGAGTTTACTCCC
TATCAGTGATAGAGAACGTATGCAGACTTTACTCCCTATCAGTGATAGAGAACGTATAAGGAGTTTACTC
CCTATCAGTGATAGAGAACGTATGACCAGTTTACTCCCTATCAGTGATAGAGAACGTATCTACAGTTTAC
TCCCTATCAGTGATAGAGAACGTATATCCAGTTTACTCCCTATCAGTGATAGAGAACGTATAAGCTTTAG
GCGTGTACGGTGGGCGCCTATAAAAGCAGAGCTCGTTTAGTGAACCGTCAGATCGCCTGGAGCAATTCCA
CAACACTTTTGTCTTATACCAACTTTCCGTACCACTTCCTACCCTCGTAAAGTCGAGCTTGCGTTGGATC
CACCATGGTGAGCAAGGGCGAGGAGCTGTTCACCGGGGTGGTGCCCATCCTGGTCGAGCTGGACGGCGAC
GTAAACGGCCACAAGTTCAGCGTGTCTGGCGAGGGCGAGGGCGATGCCACCTACGGCAAGCTGACCCTGA
AGTTCATCTGCACCACCGGCAAGCTGCCCGTGCCCTGGCCCACCCTCGTGACCACCCTGACCTACGGCGT
GCAGTGCTTCAGCCGCTACCCCGACCACATGAAGCAGCACGACTTCTTCAAGTCCGCCATGCCCGAAGGC
TACGTCCAGGAGCGCACCATCTTCTTCAAGGACGACGGCAACTACAAGACCCGCGCCGAGGTGAAGTTCG
AGGGCGACACCCTGGTGAACCGCATCGAGCTGAAGGGCATCGACTTCAAGGAGGACGGCAACATCCTGGG
GCACAAGCTGGAGTACAACTACAACAGCCACAACGTCTATATCATGGCCGACAAGCAGAAGAACGGCATC
AAGGCGAACTTCAAGATCCGCCACAACATCGAGGACGGCAGCGTGCAGCTCGCCGACCACTACCAGCAGA
ACACCCCCATCGGCGACGGCCCCGTGCTGCTGCCCGACAACCACTACCTGAGCACCCAGTCCGCCCTGAG
CAAAGACCCCAACGAGAAGCGCGATCACATGGTCCTGCTGGAGTTCGTGACCGCCGCCGGGATCACTCTC
GGCATGGACGAGCTGTACAAGTAATGACGTACGGCGGCCGCCTCGACTAGGGATAACAGGGTAATTGTTT
GAATGAGGCTTCAGTACTTTACAGAATCGTTGCCTGCACATCTTGGAAACACTTGCTGGGATTACTTCGA
CTTCTTAACCCAACAGAAGGCTCGAGAAGGTATATTGCTGTTGACAGTGAGCGACCTTGGATATGGAAAC
CTCAATAGTGAAGCCACAGATGTATTGAGGTTTCCATATCCAAGGGTGCCTACTGCCTCGGACTTCAAGG
GGTCTAGAATTCGAGCAATTATCTTGTTTACTAAAACTGAATACCTTGCTATCTCTTTGATACATTTTTA
CAAAGCTGAATTAAAATGGTATAAATTAAATCACTTTTTTCAATTGACGCGTAATTCTACCGGGTAGGGG
AGGCGCTTTTCCCAAGGCAGTCTGGAGCATGCGCTTTAGCAGCCCCGCTGGGCACTTGGCGCTACACAAG
TGGCCTCTGGCCTCGCACACATTCCACATCCACCGGTAGGCGCCAACCGGCTCCGTTCTTTGGTGGCCCC
TTCGCGCCACCTTCTACTCCTCCCCTAGTCAGGAAGTTCCCCCCCGCCCCGCAGCTCGCGTCGTGCAGGA
CGTGACAAATGGAAGTAGCACGTCTCACTAGTCTCGTGCAGATGGACAGCACCGCTGAGCAATGGAAGCG
GGTAGGCCTTTGGGGCAGCGGCCAATAGCAGCTTTGCTCCTTCGCTTTCTGGGCTCAGAGGCTGGGAAGG
GGTGGGTCCGGGGGCGGGCTCAGGGGCGGGCTCAGGGGCGGGGCGGGCGCCCGAAGGTCCTCCGGAGGCC
CGGCATTCTGCACGCTTCAAAAGCGCACGTCTGCCGCGCTGTTCTCCTCTTCCTCATCTCCGGGCCTTTC
GACCTGCAGCCCAAGCTTACCATGACCGAGTACAAGCCCACGGTGCGCCTCGCCACCCGCGACGACGTCC
CCAGGGCCGTACGCACCCTCGCCGCCGCGTTCGCCGACTACCCCGCCACGCGCCACACCGTCGATCCGGA
CCGCCACATCGAGCGGGTCACCGAGCTGCAAGAACTCTTCCTCACGCGCGTCGGGCTCGACATCGGCAAG
GTGTGGGTCGCGGACGACGGCGCCGCGGTGGCGGTCTGGACCACGCCGGAGAGCGTCGAAGCGGGGGCGG
TGTTCGCCGAGATCGGCCCGCGCATGGCCGAGTTGAGCGGTTCCCGGCTGGCCGCGCAGCAACAGATGGA
AGGCCTCCTGGCGCCGCACCGGCCCAAGGAGCCCGCGTGGTTCCTGGCCACCGTCGGCGTCTCGCCCGAC
CACCAGGGCAAGGGTCTGGGCAGCGCCGTCGTGCTCCCCGGAGTGGAGGCGGCCGAGCGCGCCGGGGTGC
CCGCCTTCCTGGAGACCTCCGCGCCCCGCAACCTCCCCTTCTACGAGCGGCTCGGCTTCACCGTCACCGC
CGACGTCGAGGTGCCCGAAGGACCGCGCACCTGGTGCATGACCCGCAAGCCCGGTGCCTGACGCCCGCCC
CACGACCCGCAGCGCCCGACCGAAAGGAGCGCACGACCCCATGCATCCAATTCCGCCCCCCCCCCCTAAC
GTTACTGGCCGAAGCCGCTTGGAATAAGGCCGGTGTGCGTTTGTCTATATGTTATTTTCCACCATATTGC
CGTCTTTTGGCAATGTGAGGGCCCGGAAACCTGGCCCTGTCTTCTTGACGAGCATTCCTAGGGGTCTTTC
CCCTCTCGCCAAAGGAATGCAAGGTCTGTTGAATGTCGTGAAGGAAGCAGTTCCTCTGGAAGCTTCTTGA
AGACAAACAACGTCTGTAGCGACCCTTTGCAGGCAGCGGAACCCCCCACCTGGCGACAGGTGCCTCTGCG
GCCAAAAGCCACGTGTATAAGATACACCTGCAAAGGCGGCACAACCCCAGTGCCACGTTGTGAGTTGGAT
AGTTGTGGAAAGAGTCAAATGGCTCTCCTCAAGCGTATTCAACAAGGGGCTGAAGGATGCCCAGAAGGTA
CCCCATTGTATGGGATCTGATCTGGGGCCTCGGTGCACATGCTTTACATGTGTTTAGTCGAGGTTAAAAA
AACGTCTAGGCCCCCCGAACCACGGGGACGTGGTTTTCCTTTGAAAAACACGATGATAATATGGCCACAA
CCATGAGTAGACTGGACAAGAGCAAAGTCATAAACGGAGCTCTGGAATTACTCAATGGTGTCGGTATCGA
AGGCCTGACGACAAGGAAACTCGCTCAAAAGCTGGGAGTTGAGCAGCCTACCCTGTACTGGCACGTGAAG
AACAAGCGGGCCCTGCTCGATGCCCTGCCAATCGAGATGCTGGACAGGCATCATACCCACTTCTGCCCCC
TGGAAGGCGAGTCATGGCAAGACTTTCTGCGGAACAACGCCAAGTCATACCGCTGTGCTCTCCTCTCACA
TCGCGACGGGGCTAAAGTGCATCTCGGCACCCGCCCAACAGAGAAACAGTACGAAACCCTGGAAAATCAG
CTCGCGTTCCTGTGTCAGCAAGGCTTCTCCCTGGAGAACGCACTGTACGCTCTGTCCGCCGTGGGCCACT
TTACACTGGGCTGCGTATTGGAGGAACAGGAGCATCAAGTAGCAAAAGAGGAAAGAGAGACACCTACCAC
CGATTCTATGCCCCCACTTCTGAGACAAGCAATTGAGCTGTTCGACCGGCAGGGAGCCGAACCTGCCTTC
CTTTTCGGCCTGGAACTAATCATATGTGGCCTGGAGAAACAGCTAAAGTGCGAAAGCGGCGGGCCGACCG
ACGCCCTTGACGATTTTGACTTAGACATGCTCCCAGCCGATGCCCTTGACGACTTTGACCTTGATATGCT
GCCTGCTGACGCTCTTGACGATTTTGACCTTGACATGCTCCCCGGGTAATCCGGACTCGACCTGCAGCCA
AGCTTATCGAAACGCGTCTGGAACAATCAACCTCTGGATTACAAAATTTGTGAAAGATTGACTGGTATTC
TTAACTATGTTGCTCCTTTTACGCTATGTGGATACGCTGCTTTAATGCCTTTGTATCATGCTATTGCTTC
CCGTATGGCTTTCATTTTCTCCTCCTTGTATAAATCCTGGTTGCTGTCTCTTTATGAGGAGTTGTGGCCC
GTTGTCAGGCAACGTGGCGTGGTGTGCACTGTGTTTGCTGACGCAACCCCCACTGGTTGGGGCATTGCCA
CCACCTGTCAGCTCCTTTCCGGGACTTTCGCTTTCCCCCTCCCTATTGCCACGGCGGAACTCATCGCCGC
CTGCCTTGCCCGCTGCTGGACAGGGGCTCGGCTGTTGGGCACTGACAATTCCGTGGTGTTGTCGGGGAAG
CTGACGTCCTTTCCATGGCTGCTCGCCTGTGTTGCCACCTGGATTCTGCGCGGGACGTCCTTCTGCTACG
TCCCTTCGGCCCTCAATCCAGCGGACCTTCCTTCCCGCGGCCTGCTGCCGGCTCTGCGGCCTCTTCCGCG
TCTTCGCCTTCGCCCTCAGACGAGTCGGATCTCCCTTTGGGCCGCCTCCCCGCCTGGAATTAATTCTGCA
GTCGAGACCTAGAAAAACATGGAGCAATCACAAGTAGCAATACAGCAGCTACCAATGCTGATTGTGCCTG
GCTAGAAGCACAAGAGGAGGAGGAGGTGGGTTTTCCAGTCACACCTCAGGTACCTTTAAGACCAATGACT
TACAAGGCAGCTGTAGATCTTAGCCACTTTTTAAAAGAAAAGGGGGGACTGGAAGGGCTAATTCACTCCC
AACGAAGACAAGATCTGCTTTTTGCTTGTACTGGGTCTCTCTGGTTAGACCAGATCTGAGCCTGGGAGCT
CTCTGGCTAACTAGGGAACCCACTGCTTAAGCCTCAATAAAGCTTGCCTTGAGTGCTTCAAGTAGTGTGT
GCCCGTCTGTTGTGTGACTCTGGTAACTAGAGATCCCTCAGACCCTTTTAGTCAGTGTGGAAAATCTCTA
GCAGTAGTAGTTCATGTCATCTTATTATTCAGTATTTATAACTTGCAAAGAAATGAATATCAGAGAGTGA
GAGGAACTTGTTTATTGCAGCTTATAATGGTTACAAATAAAGCAATAGCATCACAAATTTCACAAATAAA
GCATTTTTTTCACTGCATTCTAGTTGTGGTTTGTCCAAACTCATCAATGTATCTTATCATGTCTGGCTCT
AGCTATCCCGCCCCTAACTCCGCCCATCCCGCCCCTAACTCCGCCCAGTTCCGCCCATTCTCCGCCCCAT
GGCTGACTAATTTTTTTTATTTATGCAGAGGCCGAGGCCGCCTCGGCCTCTGAGCTATTCCAGAAGTAGT
GAGGAGGCTTTTTTGGAGGCCTAGGGACGTACCCAATTCGCCCTATAGTGAGTCGTATTACGCGCGCTCA
CTGGCCGTCGTTTTACAACGTCGTGACTGGGAAAACCCTGGCGTTACCCAACTTAATCGCCTTGCAGCAC
ATCCCCCTTTCGCCAGCTGGCGTAATAGCGAAGAGGCCCGCACCGATCGCCCTTCCCAACAGTTGCGCAG
CCTGAATGGCGAATGGG
[124 nt withheld, positions 7928-8051]
C
[91 nt withheld, positions 8053-8143]
A
[49 nt withheld, positions 8145-8193]
CCTTTGACGTTGGAGTCCACGTTCTTT
[37 nt withheld, positions 8221-8257]
ACCCTATCTCGGTCTATTCTTTTGATTTATAAGGGATTTTGCCGATTTCGGCCTATTGGTTAAAAAATGA
GCTGATTTAACAAAAATTTAACGCGAATTTTAACAAAATATTAACGCTTACAATTTAGGTGGCACTTTTC
GGGGAAATGTGCGCGGAACCCCTATTTGTTTATTTTTCTAAATACATTCAAATATGTATCCGCTCATGAG
ACAATAACCCTGATAAATGCTTCAATAATATTGAAAAAGGAAGAGTATGAGTATTCAACATTTCCGTGTC
GCCCTTATTCCCTTTTTTGCGGCATTTTGCCTTCCTGTTTTTGCTCACCCAGAAACGCTGGTGAAAGTAA
AAGATGCTGAAGATCAGTTGGGTGCACGAGTGGGTTACATCGAACTGGATCTCAACAGCGGTAAGATCCT
TGAGAGTTTTCGCCCCGAAGAACGTTTTCCAATGATGAGCACTTTTAAAGTTCTGCTATGTGGCGCGGTA
TTATCCCGTATTGACGCCGGGCAAGAGCAACTCGGTCGCCGCATACACTATTCTCAGAATGACTTGGTTG
AGTACTCACCAGTCACAGAAAAGCATCTTACGGATGGCATGACAGTAAGAGAATTATGCAGTGCTGCCAT
AACCATGAGTGATAACACTGCGGCCAACTTACTTCTGACAACGATCGGAGGACCGAAGGAGCTAACCGCT
TTTTTGCACAACATGGGGGATCATGTAACTCGCCTTGATCGTTGGGAACCGGAGCTGAATGAAGCCATAC
CAAACGACGAGCGTGACACCACGATGCCTGTAGCAATGGCAACAACGTTGCGCAAACTATTAACTGGCGA
ACTACTTACTCTAGCTTCCCGGCAACAATTAATAGACTGGATGGAGGCGGATAAAGTTGCAGGACCACTT
CTGCGCTCGGCCCTTCCGGCTGGCTGGTTTATTGCTGATAAATCTGGAGCCGGTGAGCGTGGGTCTCGCG
GTATCATTGCAGCACTGGGGCCAGATGGTAAGCCCTCCCGTATCGTAGTTATCTACACGACGGGGAGTCA
GGCAACTATGGATGAACGAAATAGACAGATCGCTGAGATAGGTGCCTCACTGATTAAGCATTGGTAACTG
TCAGACCAAGTTTACTCATATATACTTTAGATTGATTTAAAACTTCATTTTTAATTTAAAAGGATCTAGG
TGAAGATCCTTTTTGATAATCTCATGACCAAAATCCCTTAACGTGAGTTTTCGTTCCACTGAGCGTCAGA
CCCCGTAGAAAAGATCAAAGGATCTTCTTGAGATCCTTTTTTTCTGCGCGTAATCTGCTGCTTGCAAACA
AAAAAACCACCGCTACCAGCGGTGGTTTGTTTGCCGGATCAAGAGCTACCAACTCTTTTTCCGAAGGTAA
CTGGCTTCAGCAGAGCGCAGATACCAAATACTGTTCTTCTAGTGTAGCCGTAGTTAGGCCACCACTTCAA
GAACTCTGTAGCACCGCCTACATACCTCGCTCTGCTAATCCTGTTACCAGTGGCTGCTGCCAGTGGCGAT
AAGTCGTGTCTTACCGGGTTGGACTCAAGACGATAGTTACCGGATAAGGCGCAGCGGTCGGGCTGAACGG
GGGGTTCGTGCACACAGCCCAGCTTGGAGCGAACGACCTACACCGAACTGAGATACCTACAGCGTGAGCT
ATGAGAAAGCGCCACGCTTCCCGAAGGGAGAAAGGCGGACAGGTATCCGGTAAGCGGCAGGGTCGGAACA
GGAGAGCGCACGAGGGAGCTTCCAGGGGGAAACGCCTGGTATCTTTATAGTCCTGTCGGGTTTCGCCACC
TCTGACTTGAGCGTCGATTTTTGTGATGCTCGTCAGGGGGGCGGAGCCTATGGAAAAACGCCAGCAACGC
GGCCTTTTTACGGTTCCTGGCCTTTTGCTGGCCTTTTGCTCACATGTTCTTTCCTGCGTTATCCCCTGAT
TCTGTGGATAACCGTATTACCGCCTTTGAGTGAGCTGATACCGCTCGCCGCAGCCG
Features (pLannotate 1.2.2; 32 found; start..end, strand, type, name):
      1..41      +  rep_origin     RSF ori (fragment): Plasmids containing the RSF 1030 origin of replication can be propagated in E. coli cells that contain additional plasmids with compatible origins.
     43..135     +  CDS            lacI (fragment): lac repressor; lacI; The lac repressor binds to the lac operator to inhibit transcription in E. coli. This inhibition can be relieved by adding lactose or isopropyl-β-D-thiogalactopyranoside (IPTG).
    148..169     +  protein_bind   CAP binding site: CAP binding activates transcription in the presence of cAMP. E. coli catabolite activator protein
    184..214     +  promoter       lac promoter: promoter for the E. coli lac operon
    222..238     +  protein_bind   lac operator: The lac repressor binds to the lac operator to inhibit transcription in E. coli. This inhibition can be relieved by adding lactose or isopropyl-β-D-thiogalactopyranoside (IPTG). lac repressor encoded by lacI
    283..301     +  promoter       T3 promoter: promoter for bacteriophage T3 RNA polymerase
    329..555     +  promoter       RSV promoter: Rous sarcoma virus enhancer/promoter
    556..736     +  LTR            5' LTR (truncated): truncated 5' long terminal repeat (LTR) from HIV-1
    783..908     +  misc_feature   HIV-1 Ψ: packaging signal of human immunodeficiency virus type 1
    892..1255    +  CDS            HIV-1 gag (fragment): gag protein from human immunodeficiency virus 1; gag
   1401..1634    +  misc_feature   RRE: The Rev response element (RRE) of HIV-1 allows for Rev-dependent mRNA export from the nucleus to the cytoplasm.
   2011..2111    +  CDS            Rev (fragment): human immunodeficiency virus 1 (HIV-1) Rev protein; rev; enhances nuclear export of unspliced and incompletely spliced viral mRNAs
   2130..2247    +  misc_feature   cPPT/CTS: central polypurine tract and central termination sequence of HIV-1
   2263..2641    +  promoter       TRE3G promoter: 3rd-generation Tet-responsive promoter that can be activated by binding of Tet-On® 3G
   2665..3384    +  CDS            EGFP: the original enhanced GFP (Yang et al., 1996) mammalian codon-optimized
   3620..3747    +  ncRNA          3' miR-30a: sequence downstream of the 71-nt precursor of the human miR-30a microRNA (Zeng et al., 2002) miRNA
   3772..4271    +  promoter       PGK promoter: mouse phosphoglycerate kinase 1 promoter
   4292..4891    +  CDS            PuroR: puromycin N-acetyltransferase; pac from Streptomyces alboniger; confers resistance to puromycin
   5057..5519    +  misc_feature   IRES: internal ribosome entry site (IRES) of the encephalomyocarditis virus (EMCV)
   5542..6230    +  CDS            rtTA3 (fragment): reverse tetracycline transactivator 3 activates expression from Tet-responsive promoters in the presence of doxycycline
   6160..6270    +  CDS            VP48: 3 tandem repeats of the minimal activation domain of herpes simplex virus VP16 (Cheng et al., 2013)
   6325..6913    +  misc_feature   WPRE: woodchuck hepatitis virus posttranscriptional regulatory element
   6930..7118    +  CDS            nef (fragment): NEF_HV1Z2 - Experimental evidence at protein level: Swiss-Prot protein existence level 1. Extracellular Nef protein targets CD4(+) T-lymphocytes for apoptosis by interacting with CXCR4 surface receptors. From Human immunodeficiency virus type 1 group M subtype D (isolate Z2/CDC-Z34) (HIV-1).
   7120..7353    +  LTR            3' LTR (ΔU3): self-inactivating 3' long terminal repeat (LTR) from HIV-1
   7425..7546    +  polyA_signal   SV40 poly(A) signal: SV40 polyadenylation signal
   7586..7721    +  rep_origin     SV40 ori: SV40 origin of replication
   7742..7760    -  promoter       T7 promoter: promoter for bacteriophage T7 RNA polymerase
   7768..7923    +  CDS            lacZα (fragment): LacZα fragment of β-galactosidase; lacZ fragment
   7928..8356    +  rep_origin     f1 ori (sequence partly withheld): f1 bacteriophage origin of replication; arrow indicates direction of (+) strand synthesis
   8409..8513    +  promoter       AmpR promoter: bla
   8514..9374    +  CDS            AmpR: β-lactamase; bla; confers resistance to ampicillin, carbenicillin, and related antibiotics
   9545..10133   +  rep_origin     ori: high-copy-number ColE1/pMB1/pBR322/pUC origin of replication
