[The description below was written by a language model from this plasmid's Addgene catalogue record and pLannotate feature annotations shown in this document.]
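Description:
LT3GEPIR-NEK8shRNA2 is an all-in-one, doxycycline-inducible lentiviral shRNA vector built on the LT3GEPIR backbone and designed to knock down human NEK8 (also known as NPHP9 or JCK). It is propagated in E. coli as a high-copy plasmid through a ColE1/pUC-type origin with ampicillin selection (AmpR). An f1 origin and remnants of lac/lacZα cloning-vector sequence are also annotated. The viral portion has a third-generation, self-inactivating layout. An RSV promoter drives a truncated HIV-1 5' LTR, followed by the Ψ packaging signal with a gag fragment, the RRE for Rev-dependent export, and the cPPT/CTS. The WPRE and a ΔU3 3' LTR sit downstream of the payload, and an SV40 poly(A) signal and SV40 origin lie beyond the 3' LTR.

The payload consists of two transcription units. In the first, the TRE3G Tet-responsive promoter drives EGFP. The roughly 125 bp NEK8 shRNA2 insert was cloned between XhoI and EcoRI downstream of EGFP in a microRNA-type context. The table annotates only the 3' miR-30a flanking sequence, not the hairpin itself. Because reporter and shRNA derive from one transcript, EGFP fluorescence marks the cells in which the shRNA is being induced. In the second unit, the constitutive mouse PGK promoter expresses puromycin N-acetyltransferase and, through an EMCV IRES, the reverse tetracycline transactivator rtTA3. Transduced cells can therefore be selected with puromycin, and they already carry the activator that switches on TRE3G when doxycycline is present. The construct is intended for stable transduction of mammalian cells followed by reversible, drug-controlled depletion of NEK8.
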