Addgene plasmid #220553: LT3GEPIR-NEK8shRNA2
Purpose: To inducibly knockdown NEK8 expression
Depositing lab: Sean Lee. Depositing organization: Tulane University.
Backbone
  Vector backbone: LT3GEPIR
  Backbone manufacturer: Dr. Johannes Zuber
  Vector type: Lentiviral
  Selectable markers: Puromycin
Growth in bacteria
  Bacterial resistance: Ampicillin, 100 μg/mL
  Growth temperature: 37°C
  Growth strain: NEB Stable
  Copy number: High Copy
Gene/Insert
  Gene/Insert name: NEK8 shRNA2
  gRNA/shRNA sequence: CCTTGGATATGGAAACCTCAA
  Species: H. sapiens (human)
  Insert size (bp): 125
  Entrez Gene: NEK8 (a.k.a. JCK, NEK12A, NPHP9, RHPD2)
  Promoter: TRE3G (TetOP) promoter
  Cloning method: Restriction Enzyme; 5′ cloning site XhoI (not destroyed); 3′ cloning site EcoRI (not destroyed)
  Sequencing primers: 5′ TGTTTGAATGAGGCTTCAGTAC; 3′ CAGCGGGGCTGCTAAAGCGCATGC
Terms and licenses: Academic/Nonprofit Terms; Industry Terms: Not Available to Industry
How to cite: LT3GEPIR-NEK8shRNA2 was a gift from Sean Lee (Addgene plasmid # 220553 ; http://n2t.net/addgene:220553 ; RRID:Addgene_220553)
